>Addgene plasmid #238114 | TTR A25T | addgene full sequence | sequence record 479479 | Addgene NGS Result
ATCCGGATATAGTTCCTCCTTTCAGCAAAAAACCCCTCAAGACCCGTTTAGAGGCCCCAAGGGGTTATGC
TAGTTATTGCTCAGCGGTGGCAGCAGCCAACTCAGCTTCCTTTCGGGCTTTGTAGCAGCCGGATCTCATT
CCTTGGGATTGGTGACGACAGCCGTGGTGGAATAGGAGTAGGGGCTCAGCAGGGCGGCAATGGTGTAGCG
GCGGGGGCCGGAGTCGTTGGCTGTGAATACCACCTCTGCATGCTCATGGAATGGGGAGATGCCAAGTGCC
TTCCAGTAAGATTTGGTGTCTATTTCCACTTTGTATATCCCTTCTACAAATTCCTCCTCAGTTGTGAGCC
CATGCAGCTCTCCAGACTCACTGGTTTTCCCAGAGGCAAATGGCTCCCAGGTGTCATCAGCAGCCTTTCT
GAACACATGCACGGCCACATTGATGGTAGGACTGCCTCGGACAGCATCTAGAACTTTGACCATCAGAGGA
CACTTGGATTCACCGGTGCCCGTAGGACCCATATGTATATCTCCTTCTTAAAGTTAAACAAAATTATTTC
TAGAGGGGAATTGTTATCCGCTCACAATTCCCCTATAGTGAGTCGTATTAATTTCGCGGGATCGAGATCG
ATCTCGATCCTCTACGCCGGACGCATCGTGGCCGGCATCACCGGCGCCACAGGTGCGGTTGCTGGCGCCT
ATATCGCCGACATCACCGATGGGGAAGATCGGGCTCGCCACTTCGGGCTCATGAGCGCTTGTTTCGGCGT
GGGTATGGTGGCAGGCCCCGTGGCCGGGGGACTGTTGGGCGCCATCTCCTTGCATGCACCATTCCTTGCG
GCGGCGGTGCTCAACGGCCTCAACCTACTACTGGGCTGCTTCCTAATGCAGGAGTCGCATAAGGGAGAGC
GTCGAGATCCCGGACACCATCGAATGGCGCAAAACCTTTCGCGGTATGGCATGATAGCGCCCGGAAGAGA
GTCAATTCAGGGTGGTGAATGTGAAACCAGTAACGTTATACGATGTCGCAGAGTATGCCGGTGTCTCTTA
TCAGACCGTTTCCCGCGTGGTGAACCAGGCCAGCCACGTTTCTGCGAAAACGCGGGAAAAAGTGGAAGCG
GCGATGGCGGAGCTGAATTACATTCCCAACCGCGTGGCACAACAACTGGCGGGCAAACAGTCGTTGCTGA
TTGGCGTTGCCACCTCCAGTCTGGCCCTGCACGCGCCGTCGCAAATTGTCGCGGCGATTAAATCTCGCGC
CGATCAACTGGGTGCCAGCGTGGTGGTGTCGATGGTAGAACGAAGCGGCGTCGAAGCCTGTAAAGCGGCG
GTGCACAATCTTCTCGCGCAACGCGTCAGTGGGCTGATCATTAACTATCCGCTGGATGACCAGGATGCCA
TTGCTGTGGAAGCTGCCTGCACTAATGTTCCGGCGTTATTTCTTGATGTCTCTGACCAGACACCCATCAA
CAGTATTATTTTCTCCCATGAAGACGGTACGCGACTGGGCGTGGAGCATCTGGTCGCATTGGGTCACCAG
CAAATCGCGCTGTTAGCGGGCCCATTAAGTTCTGTCTCGGCGCGTCTGCGTCTGGCTGGCTGGCATAAAT
ATCTCACTCGCAATCAAATTCAGCCGATAGCGGAACGGGAAGGCGACTGGAGTGCCATGTCCGGTTTTCA
ACAAACCATGCAAATGCTGAATGAGGGCATCGTTCCCACTGCGATGCTGGTTGCCAACGATCAGATGGCG
CTGGGCGCAATGCGCGCCATTACCGAGTCCGGGCTGCGCGTTGGTGCGGACATCTCGGTAGTGGGATACG
ACGATACCGAAGACAGCTCATGTTATATCCCGCCGTTAACCACCATCAAACAGGATTTTCGCCTGCTGGG
GCAAACCAGCGTGGACCGCTTGCTGCAACTCTCTCAGGGCCAGGCGGTGAAGGGCAATCAGCTGTTGCCC
GTCTCACTGGTGAAAAGAAAAACCACCCTGGCGCCCAATACGCAAACCGCCTCTCCCCGCGCGTTGGCCG
ATTCATTAATGCAGCTGGCACGACAGGTTTCCCGACTGGAAAGCGGGCAGTGAGCGCAACGCAATTAATG
TAAGTTAGCTCACTCATTAGGCACCGGGATCTCGACCGATGCCCTTGAGAGCCTTCAACCCAGTCAGCTC
CTTCCGGTGGGCGCGGGGCATGACTATCGTCGCCGCACTTATGACTGTCTTCTTTATCATGCAACTCGTA
GGACAGGTGCCGGCAGCGCTCTGGGTCATTTTCGGCGAGGACCGCTTTCGCTGGAGCGCGACGATGATCG
GCCTGTCGCTTGCGGTATTCGGAATCTTGCACGCCCTCGCTCAAGCCTTCGTCACTGGTCCCGCCACCAA
ACGTTTCGGCGAGAAGCAGGCCATTATCGCCGGCATGGCGGCCCCACGGGTGCGCATGATCGTGCTCCTG
TCGTTGAGGACCCGGCTAGGCTGGCGGGGTTGCCTTACTGGTTAGCAGAATGAATCACCGATACGCGAGC
GAACGTGAAGCGACTGCTGCTGCAAAACGTCTGCGACCTGAGCAACAACATGAATGGTCTTCGGTTTCCG
TGTTTCGTAAAGTCTGGAAACGCGGAAGTCAGCGCCCTGCACCATTATGTTCCGGATCTGCATCGCAGGA
TGCTGCTGGCTACCCTGTGGAACACCTACATCTGTATTAACGAAGCGCTGGCATTGACCCTGAGTGATTT
TTCTCTGGTCCCGCCGCATCCATACCGCCAGTTGTTTACCCTCACAACGTTCCAGTAACCGGGCATGTTC
ATCATCAGTAACCCGTATCGTGAGCATCCTCTCTCGTTTCATCGGTATCATTACCCCCATGAACAGAAAT
CCCCCTTACACGGAGGCATCAGTGACCAAACAGGAAAAAACCGCCCTTAACATGGCCCGCTTTATCAGAA
GCCAGACATTAACGCTTCTGGAGAAACTCAACGAGCTGGACGCGGATGAACAGGCAGACATCTGTGAATC
GCTTCACGACCACGCTGATGAGCTTTACCGCAGCTGCCTCGCGCGTTTCGGTGATGACGGTGAAAACCTC
TGACACATGCAGCTCCCGGAGACGGTCACAGCTTGTCTGTAAGCGGATGCCGGGAGCAGACAAGCCCGTC
AGGGCGCGTCAGCGGGTGTTGGCGGGTGTCGGGGCGCAGCCATGACCCAGTCACGTAGCGATAGCGGAGT
GTATACTGGCTTAACTATGCGGCATCAGAGCAGATTGTACTGAGAGTGCACCATTGCGGTGTGAAATACC
GCACAGATGCGTAAGGAGAAAATACCGCATCAGGCGCTCTTCCGCTTCCTCGCTCACTGACTCGCTGCGC
TCGGTCGTTCGGCTGCGGCGAGCGGTATCAGCTCACTCAAAGGCGGTAATACGGTTATCCACAGAATCAG
GGGATAACGCAGGAAAGAACATGTGAGCAAAAGGCCAGCAAAAGGCCAGGAACCGTAAAAAGGCCGCGTT
GCTGGCGTTTTTCCATAGGCTCCGCCCCCCTGACGAGCATCACAAAAATCGACGCTCAAGTCAGAGGTGG
CGAAACCCGACAGGACTATAAAGATACCAGGCGTTTCCCCCTGGAAGCTCCCTCGTGCGCTCTCCTGTTC
CGACCCTGCCGCTTACCGGATACCTGTCCGCCTTTCTCCCTTCGGGAAGCGTGGCGCTTTCTCATAGCTC
ACGCTGTAGGTATCTCAGTTCGGTGTAGGTCGTTCGCTCCAAGCTGGGCTGTGTGCACGAACCCCCCGTT
CAGCCCGACCGCTGCGCCTTATCCGGTAACTATCGTCTTGAGTCCAACCCGGTAAGACACGACTTATCGC
CACTGGCAGCAGCCACTGGTAACAGGATTAGCAGAGCGAGGTATGTAGGCGGTGCTACAGAGTTCTTGAA
GTGGTGGCCTAACTACGGCTACACTAGAAGGACAGTATTTGGTATCTGCGCTCTGCTGAAGCCAGTTACC
TTCGGAAAAAGAGTTGGTAGCTCTTGATCCGGCAAACAAACCACCGCTGGTAGCGGTGGTTTTTTTGTTT
GCAAGCAGCAGATTACGCGCAGAAAAAAAGGATCTCAAGAAGATCCTTTGATCTTTTCTACGGGGTCTGA
CGCTCAGTGGAACGAAAACTCACGTTAAGGGATTTTGGTCATGAACAATAAAACTGTCTGCTTACATAAA
CAGTAATACAAGGGGTGTTATGAGCCATATTCAACGGGAAACGTCTTGCTCTAGGCCGCGATTAAATTCC
AACATGGATGCTGATTTATATGGGTATAAATGGGCTCGCGATAATGTCGGGCAATCAGGTGCGACAATCT
ATCGATTGTATGGGAAGCCCGATGCGCCAGAGTTGTTTCTGAAACATGGCAAAGGTAGCGTTGCCAATGA
TGTTACAGATGAGATGGTCAGACTAAACTGGCTGACGGAATTTATGCCTCTTCCGACCATCAAGCATTTT
ATCCGTACTCCTGATGATGCATGGTTACTCACCACTGCGATCCCCGGGAAAACAGCATTCCAGGTATTAG
AAGAATATCCTGATTCAGGTGAAAATATTGTTGATGCGCTGGCAGTGTTCCTGCGCCGGTTGCATTCGAT
TCCTGTTTGTAATTGTCCTTTTAACAGCGATCGCGTATTTCGTCTCGCTCAGGCGCAATCACGAATGAAT
AACGGTTTGGTTGATGCGAGTGATTTTGATGACGAGCGTAATGGCTGGCCTGTTGAACAAGTCTGGAAAG
AAATGCATAAACTTTTGCCATTCTCACCGGATTCAGTCGTCACTCATGGTGATTTCTCACTTGATAACCT
TATTTTTGACGAGGGGAAATTAATAGGTTGTATTGATGTTGGACGAGTCGGAATCGCAGACCGATACCAG
GATCTTGCCATCCTATGGAACTGCCTCGGTGAGTTTTCTCCTTCATTACAGAAACGGCTTTTTCAAAAAT
ATGGTATTGATAATCCTGATATGAATAAATTGCAGTTTCATTTGATGCTCGATGAGTTTTTCTAAGAATT
AATTCATGAGCGGATACATATTTGAATGTATTTAGAAAAATAAACAAATAGGGGTTCCGCGCACATTTCC
CCGAAAAGTGCCACCTAAATTGTAAGCGTTAATATTTTGTTAAAATTCGCGTTAAATTTTTGTTAAATCA
GCTCATTTTTTAACCAATAGGCCGAAATCGGCAAAATCCCTTATAAATCAAAAGAATAGACCGAGATAGG
GT
[37 nt withheld, positions 5253-5289]
AAAGAACGTGGACTCCAACGTCAAAGG
[49 nt withheld, positions 5317-5365]
T
[91 nt withheld, positions 5367-5457]
G
[124 nt withheld, positions 5459-5582]
CCCATTCGCCA
Features (pLannotate 1.2.2; 18 found; start..end, strand, type, name):
     26..73      -  terminator     T7 terminator: transcription terminator for bacteriophage T7 RNA polymerase
     81..123     -  CDS            SET1 (fragment): solubility-enhancement tag derived from T7 phage gene 10B
    139..519     -  CDS            TTR (fragment): TTHY_HUMAN - Also known as PALB. Experimental evidence at protein level: Swiss-Prot protein existence level 1. Thyroid hormone-binding protein. Probably transports thyroxine from the bloodstream to the brain. From Homo sapiens (Human).
    530..552     -  RBS            RBS: efficient ribosome binding site from bacteriophage T7 gene 10 (Olins and Rangwala, 1989)
    567..591     -  protein_bind   lac operator: The lac repressor binds to the lac operator to inhibit transcription in E. coli. This inhibition can be relieved by adding lactose or isopropyl-β-D-thiogalactopyranoside (IPTG). lac repressor encoded by lacI
    592..610     -  promoter       T7 promoter: promoter for bacteriophage T7 RNA polymerase
    636..915     +  CDS            TcR (fragment): tetracycline efflux protein; tet; confers resistance to tetracycline
    923..1000    +  promoter       lacI promoter: lacI
   1001..2083    +  CDS            lacI: lac repressor; lacI; The lac repressor binds to the lac operator to inhibit transcription in E. coli. This inhibition can be relieved by adding lactose or isopropyl-β-D-thiogalactopyranoside (IPTG).
   2096..2117    +  protein_bind   CAP binding site: CAP binding activates transcription in the presence of cAMP. E. coli catabolite activator protein
   2132..2423    +  CDS            TcR (fragment): tetracycline efflux protein; tet; confers resistance to tetracycline
   2495..2875    -  CDS            YPB1_ECOLX: Protein predicted: Swiss-Prot protein existence level 4. From Escherichia coli.
   2892..3083    +  CDS            rop: Rop protein, which maintains plasmids at low copy number; rop
   3185..3324    +  misc_feature   bom: basis of mobility region from pBR322
   3510..4098    -  rep_origin     ori: high-copy-number ColE1/pMB1/pBR322/pUC origin of replication
   4220..5035    +  CDS            KanR: aminoglycoside phosphotransferase; aph(3')-Ia; confers resistance to kanamycin in bacteria or G418 (Geneticin®) in eukaryotes
   5044..5101    -  promoter       AmpR promoter (fragment): bla
   5154..5582    -  rep_origin     f1 ori (sequence partly withheld): f1 bacteriophage origin of replication; arrow indicates direction of (+) strand synthesis
