[The description below was written by a language model from this plasmid's Addgene catalogue record and pLannotate feature annotations shown in this document.]
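Description:
TTR A25T is a bacterial expression plasmid built on the pET29a backbone that carries the coding sequence for human transthyretin (TTR), the thyroid hormone-binding transport protein, with an alanine-to-threonine substitution at position 25. According to the record, the mutation was introduced into a wild-type TTR construct obtained from another laboratory, and the insert was assembled by ligation-independent cloning.

The insert of about 387 bp sits downstream of a T7 promoter with an adjacent lac operator and the efficient ribosome binding site from phage T7 gene 10, and is followed by a T7 terminator. The plasmid also carries lacI with its own promoter, so transcription is repressed until lactose or IPTG is added, and expression requires a host that supplies T7 RNA polymerase. The annotation shows no affinity or epitope tag fused to TTR. A short fragment annotated as a T7 gene 10B-derived solubility tag lies between the TTR coding region and the terminator, but the record does not indicate whether it is translated. Propagation in E. coli relies on a pBR322-type ColE1 origin accompanied by rop and bom, consistent with the low copy number listed, and selection is by kanamycin through an aminoglycoside phosphotransferase gene. An f1 origin is present, and the short tetracycline-resistance fragments and AmpR promoter fragment are non-functional backbone remnants.

The catalogue gives a total size of 5758 bp, whereas the annotated sequencing result is 5,593 nt, a discrepancy the record does not explain. The stated purpose is bacterial production of human TTR mutants. The associated publication concerns the dissociation pathway of a kinetically labile transthyretin variant.
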