Addgene plasmid #238114: TTR A25T
Purpose: bacterial expression of human TTR mutants
Depositing lab: Peter Wright. Depositing organization: Scripps California (The Scripps Research Institute). Publication: Probing the Dissociation Pathway of a Kinetically Labile Transthyretin Mutant. Sun X, Ferguson JA, Leach BI, Stanfield RL, Dyson HJ, Wright PE. J Am Chem Soc. 2024 Jan 10;146(1):532-542. doi: 10.1021/jacs.3c10083. Epub 2023 Dec 22. PubMed 38134439.
Backbone
  Vector backbone: pET29a
  Backbone manufacturer: emdmillipore
  Backbone size w/o insert (bp): 5371
  Total vector size (bp): 5758
  Vector type: Bacterial Expression
Growth in bacteria
  Bacterial resistance: Kanamycin, 50 μg/mL
  Growth temperature: 37°C
  Growth strain: DH5alpha
  Copy number: Low Copy
Gene/Insert
  Gene/Insert name: TTR
  Species: H. sapiens (human)
  Insert size (bp): 387
  Mutation: A25T
  Entrez Gene: TTR (a.k.a. ATTR, CTS, CTS1, HEL111, HsT2651, PALB, TBPA, TTN)
  Promoter: T7
  Cloning method: Ligation Independent Cloning
  Sequencing primers: 5′ T7; 3′ T7
Resource information
  A portion of this plasmid was derived from a plasmid made by: Jeffery Kelly lab; we made mutations on the wild type construct received from the Kelly lab. Description of wild type TTR plasmid in Zhang et al. 2014 ACS Chem Biol (https://doi.org/10.1021/cb5004477).
Terms and licenses: Academic/Nonprofit Terms; Industry Terms: Not Available to Industry
How to cite: TTR A25T was a gift from Peter Wright (Addgene plasmid # 238114 ; http://n2t.net/addgene:238114 ; RRID:Addgene_238114)
