>Addgene plasmid #238114 | TTR A25T | depositor partial sequence | sequence record 474066 | T7
AGGGGAATTGTGAGCGGATAACAATTCCCCTCTAGAAATAATTTTGTTTAACTTTAAGAAGGAGATATAC
ATATGGGTCCTACGGGCACCGGTGAATCCAAGTGTCCTCTGATGGTCAAAGTTCTAGATGCTGTCCGAGG
CAGTCCTACCATCAATGTGGCCGTGCATGTGTTCAGAAAGGCTGCTGATGACACCTGGGAGCCATTTGCC
TCTGGGAAAACCAGTGAGTCTGGAGAGCTGCATGGGCTCACAACTGAGGAGGAATTTGTAGAAGGGATAT
ACAAAGTGGAAATAGACACCAAATCTTACTGGAAGGCACTTGGCATCTCCCCATTCCATGAGCATGCAGA
GGTGGTATTCACAGCCAACGACTCCGGCCCCCGCCGCTACACCATTGCCGCCCTGCTGAGCCCCTACTCC
TATTCCACCACGGCTGTCGTCACCAATCCCAAGGAATGAGATCCGGCTGCTACAAAGCCC
